Addgene plasmid #26189: XMRV vp62
Depositing lab: Joseph DeRisi. Depositing organization: University of California, San Francisco (UCSF). Publication: Identification of a novel Gammaretrovirus in prostate tumors of patients homozygous for R462Q RNASEL variant. Urisman A, Molinaro RJ, Fischer N, Plummer SJ, Casey G, Klein EA, Malathi K, Magi-Galluzzi C, Tubbs RR, Ganem D, Silverman RH, DeRisi JL. PLoS Pathog. 2006 Mar . 2(3):e25. 10.1371/journal.ppat.0020025 PubMed 16609730.
Backbone
  Vector backbone: pcDNA3.1
  Backbone manufacturer: Invitrogen
  Backbone size w/o insert (bp): 5428
  Vector type: Mammalian Expression
  Selectable markers: Neomycin (select with G418)
Growth in bacteria
  Bacterial resistance: Ampicillin, 100 μg/mL
  Growth temperature: 37°C
  Growth strain: DH5alpha
  Copy number: High Copy
Gene/Insert
  Gene/Insert name: XMRV VP62 (alt name: Xenotropic MuLV-related virus VP62)
  Species: H. sapiens (human)
  Insert size (bp): 8165
  GenBank ID: EF185282
  Entrez Gene: gag (a.k.a. XMVV62_gp3)
  Cloning method: Restriction Enzyme; 5′ cloning site NotI (unknown if destroyed); 3′ cloning site HindIII (unknown if destroyed)
  Sequencing primers: 5′ T7
Resource information
  A portion of this plasmid was derived from a plasmid made by: Dr. Robert Silverman in the Department of Cancer Biology, Lerne Research Institute and Glickman Urologic Institute, Clevl=eland Clinic, 9500 Eucid Avenue, Cleveland OH 44195
Terms and licenses: Academic/Nonprofit Terms; Industry Terms: Not Available to Industry
How to cite: XMRV vp62 was a gift from Joseph DeRisi (Addgene plasmid # 26189 ; http://n2t.net/addgene:26189 ; RRID:Addgene_26189)
