[The description below was written by a language model from this plasmid's Addgene catalogue record.]
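Description:
XMRV vp62 is a mammalian expression plasmid built on the Invitrogen pcDNA3.1 backbone (about 5.4 kb) that carries a roughly 8.2 kb insert corresponding to the VP62 isolate of xenotropic murine leukemia virus-related virus (XMRV), a gammaretrovirus. The insert was placed between the NotI and HindIII sites of the polylinker by restriction cloning; the record does not say whether these sites survive. The plasmid is maintained at high copy in E. coli under ampicillin selection, and the backbone's neomycin resistance cassette allows G418 selection of transfected mammalian cells. A T7 primer is listed for sequencing into the 5′ end of the insert.

The insert size is consistent with a full-length or near full-length gammaretroviral genome, which would encompass the gag, pro-pol and env coding regions flanked by long terminal repeat sequences. However, no feature table is provided, the catalogue links only the gag gene explicitly, and the record does not describe the clone as infectious. pcDNA3.1 vectors normally supply a CMV promoter and a polyadenylation signal around the cloning site, but the record does not state which promoter drives viral transcription here or how the insert is oriented relative to it. The species field lists human, which reflects the origin of the sequence in human prostate tumour samples rather than a human gene. The associated publication reported this virus in tumours from patients homozygous for the R462Q RNASEL variant, and part of the plasmid derives from a construct made in a collaborating laboratory. The clone serves as a molecular reference for XMRV sequence and as a source of viral genes for expression in mammalian cells.
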