>Addgene plasmid #26189 | XMRV vp62 | depositor partial sequence | sequence record 12310 | Author sequence
AGTCATCCGATAGACTGAGTCGCCCGGGTACCCGTGTTCCCAATAAAGCCTTTTGCTGTTTGCATCCGAA
GCGTGGCCTCGCTGTTCCTTGGGAGGGTCTCCTCAGAGTGATTGACTACCCAGCTCGGGGGTCTTTCATT
TGGGGGCTCGTCCGGGATTCGGAGACCCCCGCCCAGGGACCACCGACCCACCGTCGGGAGGTAAGCCGGC
CGGCGATCGTTTTGTCTTTGTCTCTGTCTTTGTGCGTGTGTGTGTGTGCCGGCATCTAATCCTCGCGCCT
GCGTCTGAATCTGTACTAGTTAGCTAACTAGATCTGTATCTGGCGGTTCCGCGGAAGAACTGACGAGTTC
GTATTCCCGGCCGCAGCCCTGGGAGACGTCCCAGCGGCCTCGGGGGCCCGTTTTGTGGCCCATTCTGTAT
CAGTTAACCTACCCGAGTCGGACTTTTTGGAGTGGCTTTGTTGGGGGACGAGAGACAGAGACACTTCCCG
CCCCCGTCTGAATTTTTGCTTTCGGTTTTACGCCGAAACCGCGCCGCGCGTCTGATTTGTTTTGTTGTTC
TTCTGTTCTTCGTTAGTTTTCTTCTGTCTTTAAGTGTTCTCGAGATCATGGGACAGACCGTAACTACCCC
TCTGAGTCTAACCTTGCAGCACTGGGGAGATGTCCAGCGCATTGCATCCAACCAGTCTGTGGATGTCAAG
AAGAGGCGCTGGGTTACCTTCTGTTCCGCCGAATGGCCAACTTTCAATGTAGGATGGCCTCAGGATGGTA
CTTTTAATTTAGGTGTTATCTCTCAGGTCAAGTCTAGAGTGTTTTGTCCTGGTCCCCACGGACACCCGGA
TCAGGTCCCATATATCGTCACCTGGGAGGCACTTGCCTATGACCCCCCTCCGTGGGTCAAACCGTTTGTC
TCTCCTAAACCCCCTCCTTTACCGACAGCTCCCGTCCTCCCGCCCGGTCCTTCTGCGCAACCTCCGTCCC
GATCTGCCCTTTACCCTGCCCTTACCCCCTCTATAAAGTCCAAACCTCCTAAGCCCCAGGTTCTCCCTGA
TAGCGGCGGACCTCTCATTGACCTTCTCACAGAGGATCCCCCGCCGTACGGAGCACAACCTTCCTCCTCT
GCCAGGGAGAACAATGAAGAAGAGGCGGCCACCACCTCCGAGGTTTCCCCCCCTTCTCCCATGGTGTCTC
GACTGCGGGGAAGGAGAGACCCTCCCGCAGCGGACTCCACCACCTCCCAGGCATTCCCACTCCGCATGGG
GGGAGATGGCCAGCTTCAGTACTGGCCGTTTTCCTCCTCTGATTTATATAATTGGAAAAATAATAACCCT
TCCTTTTCTGAAGATCCAGGTAAATTGACGGCCTTGATTGAGTCCGTCCTCATCACCCACCAGCCCACCT
GGGACGACTGTCAGCAGTTGTTGGGGACCCTGCTGACCGGAGAAGAAAAGCAGCGGGTGCTCCTAGAGGC
TAGAAAGGCAGTCCGGGGCAATGATGGACGCCCCACTCAGTTGCCTAATGAAGTCAATGCTGCTTTTCCC
CTTGAGCGCCCCGATTGGGATTACACCACTACAGAAGGTAGGAACCACCTAGTCCTCTACCGCCAGTTGC
TCTTAGCGGGTCTCCAAAACGCGGGCAGGAGCCCCACCAATTTGGCCAAGGTAAAAGGGATAACCCAGGG
ACCTAATGAGTCTCCCTCAGCCTTTTTAGAGAGACTCAAGGAGGCCTATCGCAGGTACACTCCTTATGAC
CCTGAGGACCCAGGGCAAGAAACCAATGTGTCCATGTCATTCATCTGGCAGTCTGCCCCGGATATCGGAC
GAAAGTTAGAGCGGTTAGAAGATTTAAAGAGCAAGACCTTAGGAGACTTAGTGAGGGAAGCTGAAAAGAT
CTTTAATAAGCGAGAAACCCCGGAAGAAAGAGAGGAACGTATCAGGAGAGAAATAGAGGAAAAAGAAGAA
CGCCGTAGGGCAGAGGATGAGCAGAGAGAGAGAGAAAGGGACCGCAGAAGACATAGAGAGATGAGCAAGC
TCTTGGCCACTGTAGTTATTGGTCAGAGACAGGATAGACAGGGGGGAGAGCGGAGGAGGCCCCAACTTGA
TAAGGACCAATGCGCCTACTGCAAAGAAAAGGGACACTGGGCTAAGGACTGCCCAAAGAAGCCACGAGGG
CCCCGAGGACCGAGGCCCCAGACCTCCCTCCTGACCTTAGGTGACTAGGGAGGTCAGGGTCAGGAGCCCC
CCCCTGAACCCAGGATAACCCTCAAAGTCGGGGGGCAACCCGTCACCTTCCTGGTAGATACTGGGGCCCA
ACACTCCGTGCTGACCCAAAATCCTGGACCCCTAAGTGACAAGTCTGCCTGGGTCCAAGGGGCTACTGGA
GGAAAGCGGTATCGCTGGACCACGGATCGCAAAGTACATCTGGCTACCGGTAAGGTCACCCACTCTTTCC
TCCATGTACCAGACTGCCCCTATCCTCTGCTAGGAAGAGACTTGCTGACTAAACTAAAAGCCCAAATCCA
CTTCGAGGGATCAGGAGCTCAGGTTGTGGGACCGATGGGACAGCCCCTGCAAGTGCTGACCCTAAACATA
GAAGATGAGTATCGGCTACATGAGACCTCAAAAGAGCCAGATGTTCCTCTAGGGTCCACATGGCTTTCTG
ATTTTCCCCAGGCCTGGGCGGAAACCGGGGGCATGGGACTGGCAGTTCGCCAAGCTCCTCTGATCATACC
TCTGAAGGCAACCTCTACCCCCGTGTCCATAAAACAATACCCCATGTCACAAGAAGCCAGACTGGGGATC
AAGCCCCACATACAGAGGCTGTTGGACCAGGGAATACTGGTACCCTGCCAGTCCCCCTGGAACACGCCCC
TGCTACCCGTTAAGAAACCAGGGACTAATGATTATAGGCCTGTCCAGGATCTGAGAGAAGTCAACAAGCG
GGTGGAAGACATCCACCCCACCGTGCCCAACCCTTACAACCTCTTGAGCGGGCTCCCACCGTCCCACCAG
TGGTACACTGTGCTTGATTTAAAGGATGCCTTTTTCTGCCTGAGACTCCACCCCACCAGTCAGCCTCTCT
TCGCCTTTGAGTGGAGAGATCCAGAGATGGGAATCTCAGGACAACTGACCTGGACCAGACTCCCACAGGG
TTTCAAAAACAGTCCCACCCTGTTTGATGAGGCACTGCACAGAGACCTAGCAGATTTCCGGATCCAGCAC
CCAGACTTGATCCTGCTACAGTACGTGGATGACTTACTGCTGGCCGCCACTTCTGAGCAAGACTGCCAAC
GAGGTACTCGGGCCCTATTACAAACCCTAGGGAACCTCGGGTATCGGGCCTCGGCCAAGAAAGCCCAAAT
TTGCCAGAAACAGGTCAAGTATCTGGGGTATCTCCTAAAAGAGGGACAGAGATGGCTGACTGAGGCCAGA
AAAGAGACTGTGATGGGGCAGCCCACTCCGAAGACCCCTCGACAACTAAGGGAGTTCCTAGGGACGGCAG
GCTTCTGTCGCCTCTGGATCCCTGGGTTTGCAGAAATGGCAGCCCCCTTGTACCCTCTTACCAAAACGGG
GACTCTGTTTAATTGGGGCCCAGACCAGCAAAAGGCCTATCAAGAAATCAAACAGGCTCTTCTAACTGCC
CCCGCCCTGGGATTGCCAGATTTGACTAAGCCCTTTGAACTCTTTGTCGACGAGAAGCAGGGCTACGCCA
AAGGCGTCCTAACGCAAAAACTGGGACCTTGGCGTCGGCCTGTGGCCTACCTGTCCAAAAAGCTAGACCC
AGTGGCAGCTGGGTGGCCCCCTTGCCTACGGATGGTAGCAGCCATTGCCGTTCTGACAAAGGATGCAGGC
AAGCTAACTATGGGACAGCCGCTAGTCATTCTGGCCCCCCATGCGGTAGAAGCACTGGTCAAACAACCCC
CTGACCGTTGGCTATCCAATGCCCGCATGACCCACTATCAGGCAATGCTCCTGGATACAGACCGGGTTCA
GTTCGGACCGGTGGTGGCCCTCAACCCGGCCACCCTGCTCCCCCTACCGGAAAAGGAAGCCCCCCATGAC
TGCCTCGAGATCTTGGCTGAGACGCACGGAACCAGACCGGACCTCACGGACCAGCCCATCCCAGACGCTG
ATTACACTTGGTACACAGATGGAAGCAGCTTCCTACAAGAAGGACAACGGAGAGCTGGAGCAGCGGTGAC
TACTGAGACCGAGGTAATCTGGGCGAGGGCTCTGCCGGCTGGAACATCCGCCCAACGAGCCGAACTGATA
GCACTCACCCAAGCCTTAAAGATGGCAGAAGGTAAGAAGCTAAATGTTTACACTGATAGCCGCTATGCCT
TCGCCACGGCCCATGTCCATGGAGAAATATATAGGAGGCGAGGGTTGCTGACCTCAGAAGGCAGAGAAAT
TAAAAACAAGAACGAGATCTTGGCCTTGCTAAAAGCTCTCTTTCTGCCCAAACGACTTAGTATAATTCAC
TGTCCAGGACATCAAAAAGGAAACAGTGCTGAGGCCAGAGGCAACCGTATGGCAGATCAAGCAGCCCGAG
AGGCAGCCATGAAGGCAGTTCTAGAAACCTCTACACTCCTCATAGAGGACTCAACCCCGTATACGCCTCC
CCATTTCCATTACACCGAAACAGATCTCAAAAGACTACGGGAACTGGGAGCCACCTACAATCAGACAAAA
GGATATTGGGTCCTACAAGGCAAACCTGTGATGCCCGATCAGTCCGTGTTTGAACTGTTAGACTCCCTAC
ACAGACTCACCCATCTGAGCCCTCAAAAGATGAAGGCACTCCTCGACAGAGAAGAAAGCCCCTACTACAT
GTTAAACCGGGACAGAACTATCCAGTATGTGACTGAGACCTGCACCGCCTGTGCCCAAGTAAATGCCAGC
AAAGCCAAAATTGGGGCAGGGGTGCGAGTACGCGGACATCGGCCAGGCACCCATTGGGAAGTTGATTTCA
CGGAAGTAAAGCCAGGACTGTATGGGTACAAGTACCTCCTAGTGTTTGTAGACACCTTCTCTGGCTGGGT
AGAGGCATTCCCGACCAAGCGGGAAACTGCCAAGGTCGTGTCCAAAAAGCTGTTAGAAGACATTTTTCCG
AGATTTGGAATGCCGCAGGTATTGGGATCTGATAACGGGCCTGCCTTCGCCTCCCAGGTAAGTCAGTCAG
TGGCCGATTTACTGGGGATCGATTGGAAGTTACATTGTGCTTATAGACCCCAGAGTTCAGGACAGGTAGA
AAGAATGAATAGAACAATTAAGGAGACTTTGACCAAATTAACGCTTGCATCTGGCACTAGAGACTGGGTA
CTCCTACTCCCCTTAGCCCTCTACCGAGCCCGGAATACTCCGGGCCCCCACGGACTGACTCCGTATGAAA
TTCTGTATGGGGCACCCCCGCCCCTTGTCAATTTTCATGATCCTGAAATGTCAAAGTTAACTAATAGTCC
CTCTCTCCAAGCTCACTTACAGGCCCTCCAAGCAGTACAACAAGAGGTCTGGAAGCCGCTGGCCGCTGCT
TATCAGGACCAGCTAGATCAGCCAGTGATACCACACCCCTTCCGTGTCGGTGACGCCGTGTGGGTACGCC
GGCACCAGACTAAGAACTTAGAACCTCGCTGGAAAGGACCCTACACCGTCCTGCTGACAACCCCCACCGC
TCTCAAAGTAGACGGCATCTCTGCGTGGATACACGCCGCTCACGTAAAGGCGGCGACAACTCCTCCGGCC
GGAACAGCATGGAAAGTCCAGCGTTCTCAAAACCCCTTAAAGATAAGATTAACCCGTGGGGCCCCCTGAT
AATTATGGGGATCTTGGTGAGGGCAGGAGCCTCAGTACAACGTGACAGCCCTCACCAGGTCTTTAATGTC
ACTTGGAAAATTACCAACCTAATGACAGGACAAACAGCTAATGCTACCTCCCTCCTGGGGACGATGACAG
ACACTTTCCCTAAACTATATTTTGACTTGTGTGATTTAGTTGGAGACAACTGGGATGACCCGGAACCCGA
TATTGGAGATGGTTGCCGCTCTCCCGGGGGAAGAAAAAGGACAAGACTATATGATTTCTATGTTTGCCCC
GGTCATACTGTATTAACAGGGTGTGGAGGGCCGAGAGAGGGCTACTGTGGCAAATGGGGATGTGAGACCA
CTGGACAGGCATACTGGAAGCCATCATCATCATGGGACCTAATTTCCCTTAAGCGAGGAAACACTCCTAA
GGGTCAGGGCCCCTGTTTTGATTCCTCAGTGGGCTCCGGTAGCATCCAGGGTGCCACACCGGGGGGTCGA
TGCAACCCCCTAGTCCTAGAATTCACTGACGCGGGTAAAAGGGCCAGCTGGGATGCCCCCAAAACATGGG
GACTAAGACTGTATCGATCCACTGGGGCCGACCCGGTGACCCTGTTCTCTCTGACCCGCCAGGTCCTCAA
TGTAGGGCCCCGCGTCCCCATTGGGCCTAATCCCGTGATCACTGAACAGCTACCCCCCTCCCAACCCGTG
CAGATCATGCTCCCCAGGCCTCCTCGTCCTCCTCCTTCAGGCGCGGCCTCTATGGTGCCTGGGGCTCCCC
CGCCTTCTCAACAACCTGGGACGGGAGACAGGCTGCTAAACCTGGTAGAAGGAGCCTACCAAGCCCTCAA
CCTCACCAGTCCCGACAAAACCCAAGAGTGCTGGCTGTGTCTAGTATCGGGACCCCCCTACTACGAAGGG
GTGGCCGTCCTAGGTACTTACTCCAACCATACCTCTGCCCCGGCTAACTGCTCCGTGACCTCCCAACACA
AGCTGACCCTGTCCGAAGTGACCGGGCAGGGACTCTGCATAGGAGCAGTTCCCAAAACCCATCAGGCCCT
GTGTAATACCACCCAGAAGACGAGCGACGGGTCCTACTATTTGGCCTCTCCCGCCGGGACCATTTGGGCT
TGCAGCACCGGGCTCACTCCCTGTCTATCTACTACTGTGCTTAACTTAACCACTGATTACTGTGTCCTGG
TTGAACTCTGGCCAAAGGTAACCTACCACTCCCCTAATTATGTTTATGGCCAGTTTGAAAAGAAAACTAA
ATATAAAAGAGAGCCGGTGTCATTAACTCTGGCCCTGCTGTTGGGAGGACTTACTATGGGCGGCATAGCT
GCAGGAGTTGGAACAGGGACTACAGCCCTAGTGGCCACCAAACAATTCGAGCAGCTCCAGGCAGCCATAC
ATACAGACCTTGGGGCCTTAGAAAAATCAGTCAGTGCCCTAGAAAAGTCTCTGACCTCGTTGTCTGAGGT
GGTCCTACAGAACCGGAGGGGATTAGATCTACTGTTCCTAAAAGAAGGAGGATTATGTGCTGCCCTAAAA
GAAGAATGCTGTTTTTACGCGGACCACACTGGCGTAGTAAGAGATAGCATGGCAAAGCTAAGAGAAAGGT
TAAACCAGAGACAAAAATTGTTCGAATCACGACAAGGGTGGTTTGAGGGACTGTTTAACAGGTCCCCATG
GTTCACGACCCTGATATCCACCATTATGGGCCCTCTGATAGTACTTTTATTAATCCTACTCTTCGGACCC
TGTATTCTCAACCGCTTGGTCCAGTTTGTAAAAGACAGAATTTCGGTAGTGCAGGCCCTGGTTCTGACCC
AACAGTATCACCAACTCAAATCAATAGATCCAGAAGAAGTGGAATCACGTGAATAAAAGATTTATTCAGT
TTCCAGAAAGAGGGGGGAATGAAAGACCCCACCATAAGGCTTAGCACGCTAGCTACAGTAACGCCATTTT
GCAAGCATGGAAAAGTACCAGAGCTGAGTTCTCAAAAGTTACAAGGAAGTTTAATTAAAGAATAAGGCTG
AATAACACTGGGACAGGGGCCAAACAGGATATCTGTAGTCAGGCACCTGGGCCCCGGCTCAGGGCCAAGA
ACAGATGGTCCTCAGATAAAGCGAAACTAACAACAGTTTCTGGAAAGTCCCACCTCAGTTTCAAGTTCCC
CAAAAGACCGGGAAATACCCCAAGCCTTATTTAAACTAACCAATCAGCTCGCTTCTCGCTTCTGTACCCG
CGCTTTTTGCTCCCCAGTCCTAGCCCTATAAAAAAGGGGTAAGAACTCCACACTCGGCGCGCCAGTCATC
CGATAGACTGAGTCGCCCGGGTACCCGTGTTCCCAATAAAGCCTT
