>Addgene plasmid #26189 | XMRV vp62 | addgene partial sequence | sequence record 32318 | 26189 with CMV-F
TCTCTGGCTAACTAGAGAACCCACTGCTTACTGGCTTATCGAAATTAATACGACTCACTATAGGGAGACC
CAAGCTGGCTAGCGTTTAAACGGGCCCTCTAGACTCGAGCGGCCGCCAGTGTGATGGATATCTGCAGAAT
TCGCCCTTAGTCATCCGATAGACTGAGTCGCCCGGGTACCCGTGTTCCCAATAAAGCCTTTTGCTGTTTG
CATCCGAAGCGTGGCCTCGCTGTTCCTTGGGAGGGTCTCCTCAGAGTGATTGACTACCCAGCTCGGGGGT
CTTTCATTTGGGGGCTCGTCCGGGATTCGGAGACCCCCGCCCAGGGACCACCGACCCACCGTCGGGAGGT
AAGCCGGCCGGCGATCGTTTTGTCTTTGTCTCTGTCTTTGTGCGTGTGTGTGTGTGCCGGCATCTAATCC
TCGCGCCTGCGTCTGAATCTGTACTAGTTAGCTAACTAGATCTGTATCTGGCGGTTCCGCGGAAGAACTG
ACGAGTTCGTATTCCCGGCCGCAGCCCTGGGAGACGTCCCAGCGGCCTCGGGGGCCCGTTTTGTGGCCCA
TTCTGTATCAGTTAACCTACCCGAGTCGGACTTTTTGGAGTGGCTTTGTTGGGGGACGAGAGACAGAGAC
ACTTCCCGCCCCCGTCTGAATTTTTGCTTTCGGTTTTACGCCGAAACCGCGCCGCGCGTCTGATTTGTTT
TGTTG
